Addgene plasmid #148633: pT7-V5-SBP-C1-DmRoquin-del725-755_AE
Purpose: Mammalian Expression of DmRoquin-del725-755
Depositing lab: Elisa Izaurralde. Depositing organization: Max Planck Institute for Developmental Biology. Publication: A CAF40-binding motif facilitates recruitment of the CCR4-NOT complex to mRNAs targeted by Drosophila Roquin. Sgromo A, Raisch T, Bawankar P, Bhandari D, Chen Y, Kuzuoglu-Ozturk D, Weichenrieder O, Izaurralde E. Nat Commun. 2017 Feb 6;8:14307. doi: 10.1038/ncomms14307. PubMed 28165457.
Backbone
  Vector backbone: Unknown
  Vector type: Mammalian Expression
Growth in bacteria
  Bacterial resistance: Kanamycin, 50 μg/mL
  Growth temperature: 37°C
  Growth strain: DH5alpha
  Copy number: High Copy
Gene/Insert
  Gene/Insert name: DmRoquin-del725-755
  Species: D. melanogaster (fly)
  Entrez Gene: roq (a.k.a. CG16807, Dmel\CG16807, NEST:bs21b12)
  Cloning method: Unknown
Terms and licenses: Academic/Nonprofit Terms; Industry Terms: Not Available to Industry
Depositor comments: ORF extracted from isoform C NCBI:NM_001275011.1 Plasmids from this collection were made available to the research community and donated after the lab closed. Please note that the sequence provided by the depositing laboratory may be theoretical/predicted or based on Sanger sequencing results. There may be discrepancies between sequencing results obtained by Addgene and the depositor sequence. If an Addgene verified sequence is not available, please contact before placing your order to request that our lab fully sequence the plasmid.
How to cite: pT7-V5-SBP-C1-DmRoquin-del725-755_AE was a gift from Elisa Izaurralde (Addgene plasmid # 148633 ; http://n2t.net/addgene:148633 ; RRID:Addgene_148633)
