[The description below was written by a language model from this plasmid's Addgene catalogue record and pLannotate feature annotations shown in this document.]
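Description:
pT7-V5-SBP-C1-DmRoquin-del725-755_AE is a 6,574-nt mammalian expression plasmid encoding a deletion mutant of Drosophila melanogaster Roquin (gene roq, CG16807). The catalogue lists the backbone as unknown. The feature layout shows a high-copy ColE1/pUC origin, an f1 origin, and a dual-purpose NeoR/KanR cassette. In that cassette, the Tn5 aminoglycoside phosphotransferase is preceded by both a bacterial (AmpR) promoter and the SV40 early promoter and is followed by the HSV TK polyadenylation signal. This gives kanamycin selection in E. coli and would in principle permit G418 selection in mammalian cells.

The expression unit is driven by the human CMV immediate early enhancer and promoter. A T7 promoter lies just downstream, which could also allow transcription by T7 RNA polymerase. The reading frame begins with a V5 epitope tag, followed by a streptavidin-binding peptide (SBP) and a short remnant of the multiple cloning site. The tags are therefore fused to the N-terminus of Roquin, allowing immunodetection and streptavidin-based pulldown. An SV40 poly(A) signal terminates the transcript.

The insert comes from roq isoform C and, going by the name, lacks residues 725–755. The automated annotation labels only its 5' portion, as a fragment similar to mouse Rc3h1, which reflects homology to the mammalian Roquin orthologue rather than a mouse sequence. Short hits to the HIV-1 LTR, SV40 large T antigen, ble and bGH poly(A) are probably incidental fragment matches. The associated publication concerns a CAF40-binding motif that recruits the CCR4-NOT deadenylase complex to Roquin-targeted mRNAs, so this mutant was probably used to test that interaction, although the record does not state what the deleted segment does. The depositor sequence may be theoretical.
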