Features (pLannotate 1.2.2; 18 found; start..end, strand, type, name):
     61..364     +  enhancer       CMV enhancer: human cytomegalovirus immediate early enhancer
    365..568     +  promoter       CMV promoter: human cytomegalovirus (CMV) immediate early promoter
    564..597     +  LTR            5' LTR (truncated) (fragment): truncated 5' long terminal repeat (LTR) from HIV-1
    613..631     +  promoter       T7 promoter: promoter for bacteriophage T7 RNA polymerase
    668..709     +  CDS            V5 tag: epitope tag from simian virus 5
    731..844     +  CDS            SBP: streptavidin-binding peptide selected from a peptide library; binds streptavidin with nanomolar affinity (Keefe et al., 2001)
    845..863     +  misc_feature   MCS (fragment): multiple cloning site
    866..2404    +  CDS            Rc3h1 (fragment): RC3H1_MOUSE - Also known as Gm551, Kiaa2025. Experimental evidence at protein level: Swiss-Prot protein existence level 1. Post-transcriptional repressor of mRNAs containing a conserved stem loop motif, called constitutive decay element (CDE), which is often located in the 3'-UTR, as in HMGXB3, ICOS, IER3, NFKBID, NFKBIZ, PPP1R10, TNF, TNFRSF4 and in many more mRNAs (PubMed:23663784, PubMed:25026077, PubMed:18172933). Cleaves translationally inactive mRNAs harboring a stem-loop (SL), often located in their 3'-UTRs, during the early phase of inflammation in a helicase UPF1-independent manner (P
   3255..3339    +  CDS            large T antigen (fragment): large T antigen from SV40 (simian virus 40)
   3362..3483    +  polyA_signal   SV40 poly(A) signal: SV40 polyadenylation signal
   3517..3945    -  rep_origin     f1 ori (sequence partly withheld): f1 bacteriophage origin of replication; arrow indicates direction of (+) strand synthesis
   3972..4076    +  promoter       AmpR promoter: bla
   4078..4435    +  promoter       SV40 promoter: SV40 enhancer and early promoter
   4470..5264    +  CDS            NeoR/KanR: aminoglycoside phosphotransferase from Tn5; aph(3')-II (or nptII); confers resistance to neomycin, kanamycin, and G418 (Geneticin®)
   5285..5437    +  CDS            ble (fragment): BLE_KLEPN - Experimental evidence at protein level: Swiss-Prot protein existence level 1. Binding protein with a strong affinity to the bleomycin family of antibiotics. Binds to CL990; an antimitotic-antibiotic compound. From Klebsiella pneumoniae.
   5496..5543    +  polyA_signal   HSV TK poly(A) signal: herpes simplex virus thymidine kinase polyadenylation signal (Cole and Stacy, 1985)
   5634..5650    -  polyA_signal   bGH poly(A) signal (fragment): bovine growth hormone polyadenylation signal
   5872..6460    +  rep_origin     ori: high-copy-number ColE1/pMB1/pBR322/pUC origin of replication
>Addgene plasmid #148633 | pT7-V5-SBP-C1-DmRoquin-del725-755_AE | depositor full sequence | sequence record 291081 | Full Sequence
TAGTTATTAATAGTAATCAATTACGGGGTCATTAGTTCATAGCCCATATATGGAGTTCCGCGTTACATAA
CTTACGGTAAATGGCCCGCCTGGCTGACCGCCCAACGACCCCCGCCCATTGACGTCAATAATGACGTATG
TTCCCATAGTAACGCCAATAGGGACTTTCCATTGACGTCAATGGGTGGAGTATTTACGGTAAACTGCCCA
CTTGGCAGTACATCAAGTGTATCATATGCCAAGTACGCCCCCTATTGACGTCAATGACGGTAAATGGCCC
GCCTGGCATTATGCCCAGTACATGACCTTATGGGACTTTCCTACTTGGCAGTACATCTACGTATTAGTCA
TCGCTATTACCATGGTGATGCGGTTTTGGCAGTACATCAATGGGCGTGGATAGCGGTTTGACTCACGGGG
ATTTCCAAGTCTCCACCCCATTGACGTCAATGGGAGTTTGTTTTGGCACCAAAATCAACGGGACTTTCCA
AAATGTCGTAACAACTCCGCCCCATTGACGCAAATGGGCGGTAGGCGTGTACGGTGGGAGGTCTATATAA
GCAGAGCTCTCTGGCTAACTAGAGAACCCACTGCTTACTGGCTTATCGAAATTAATACGACTCACTATAG
GGAGACCCAAGCTCTAGCGCTACCGGTCGCCACCATGGGTAAGCCTATCCCTAACCCTCTCCTCGGTCTC
GATTCTACGCCCGGAAGCGGTAGCGGTACGATGGACGAGAAGACCACCGGCTGGGGGGGCGGCCACGTGG
TGGAGGGCCTGGCCGGCGAGCTGGAGCAGCTGCGGGCCAGGCTGGAGCACCACCCTCAGGGCCAGCGGGA
GCCCAGATCTCGAGCTCAAGCTTATATGCCGATTCAGGCTCCCTCATGGACAGATTTTCTGAACTGTCCC
ATCTGCTGCAATGAATTCGCGGCCAGCCAGCGATGTCCGGTCAGTCTGGGCTGCGGGCACACCATCTGCA
AGCTATGCCTGACGACCCTCTACAACCGGCAGTGTCCCTTCGATCAGACCGTGATTGTCAGTGACATCGA
CAATTTGCCCATCAACCATGCCTTGCTCCAGTTGGTCAAGGACTCGGAGCTCCTCGAGCTGGCACCACCA
CCGCCCAGTGTGCAGAAGCTGGAGCCGGAGCACCTTAAGTGTTACCAACTGGGTCAGCGGTGCATCGAGG
AGCTGGCTTTGCACTTGAAGTCCTTCCTCAACCTGAACGGAAATGGCAATCTTCTAACTCGACCCATGTT
ACGGAAACTGGTTACTCTGGTCAACTGCCAGCTGATGGAGGAGGAGGGACGGGTGAGAGCGCTTCGAGCA
GCCAGATCCCTAGGCGAACGCACAGTCACCGAGCTGATCCTGCAGCACCAAAATCCCCAGCAGTTGAGCT
CAAATCTGTGGGCTGCAGTGCGGACAAGAGGATGCCAGTTCCTTGGACCCGCCATGCAGGAGGAGGTGCT
CAAACTGGTGCTGCTGGCCTTGGAGGAGGGATCAGCGCTTTCGCGCAAAGTGCTGGTCATGTTCGTCGTG
CAGCGACTAGAGCCGAAGTTTCCCCAGGCCTCCAAGACGAGTATCGGACATGTGGTACAGCTGCTCTACC
GCGCCAGCTGCTTCAAGGTGTCCAAGCGGGAGGCGGACTCGTCGTTGATGCAGCTCAAAGAGGAATTCCG
TACGTATGACGCCCTACGCCGGGAGCACGATGCCCAAATCGTTCAGATAGCCACCGAGGCGGGTCTGCGA
ATTGCACCGGAACAATGGTCTTCCCTATTGTATGGCGACGTGATGCATAAAAGCCACATGCAGAGCATCA
TCGATAAGCTGCAGACGCCAAGCTCCTTTGCGCAATCAGTCCAGGAATTGGTCATCGCCTTGCAGCGGAC
CAGCGATCCTGCGAAGCTATCCAGTTTGCATCATCATCTGAAGTACCTGGCCAATATTGATCCCTGTGCG
GAGGTTGCCCCGTGGTCGGTTTTGGCTGAGGCCTTGGATGCAGTGCGGCATTCGGTCGTTGGACTGGTGA
ACTTCCTTCAGCACCACGGAGTGCGCAAGGCGCAGGACGGCATCAGTGGCGGTGGCAGTGGTGGGACGAC
CAATAGCAATCCGAAGTACAAGATCAGCTTATGCAGGGACTTGAATGTGCGGCGGGTGTGTCCCCGAGGT
TCTAGCTGTACCTTTGCCCATTCCCAGGAGGAGGTAGAACGCTATCGTGCACGGAATCGAGGAAAACATA
TGAAGACACCGTTGGCGCTGCAGGGACCTCCAGCGGTAGGCGTAGGAGCCATAAAGAAACCACTAGGCGA
GCAGGAGGGACCGCCTCTAGGTAACATGCCACCCATGTTACCTATGTCGCCTATGCATTATATGGGCTCT
CCTAGGGGATATCTGGATCCCAGCTTGGGACTTTCGCCAGGTGGTGGTCTCCCGCCGTCGCATCACAGTC
CCATTACCAGGCTCATAGTGCCGAGCCGCTACGATTCGCGCTTTAGCGGGTTTGGCGGTGGCACGCCCAG
GATTCCTTCGCCCAGAGAATACCAAGCCAATCCGGTAGCGCCAACGCAACGCAATGCCAACCCACCGAAT
TTTAGTGTGAACAGTAACCTGCACAAGGGCTACATGTTGCCCGCCAGCGGTGGAGATGTCTTCCATCTGG
CCAATCCGTGGGAGCAAGCATACCTGGCACAGCAGCAACATCCTCCACAGCATCCCCAACAGCAGCAGCC
ACCGTCCAGCAAGCCGAATCCCAGCCGACCGTTGTCGATTTTACCCGCAACAGCTGATACCTCATTTTTT
GAAAAGAAACCGCCGAATAGTGTTAGCATAGATCTGGACAGGGTCCCGGAGGTCAATGTGGATGCAGTGC
CTCTGTTCCGGCGATCCAACAATAACCACAATAACAACAATAGTAACTCCCACAATAACAACAACAACAA
TCATGGCTCATCACTGCTGTTCTGGAACAATACGGGTAAAGATTCAGCCAACTTTGTACGATCAGACTCC
ATATTGGATGACGATGCGTCCACATTCTATGGCGGCTTCAAGAGTGACAGAAACGATAGCTTCAATGCCA
ATAAGCAGCAACAGCCGATGTGGGGCAGGAAACCGCAACTGATGTCGGAAGACAGTTTCGAGGGCGGCAT
CGATAGTGGAATGATGCTGCAGCTGGAGAAGAATCTGGTGGACATCGTCGATCCCGATGACAGTGGGATC
AAGGTGGACTAGGGATCCACCGGATCTAGATAACTGATCATAATCAGCCATACCACATTTGTAGAGGTTT
TACTTGCTTTAAAAAACCTCCCACACCTCCCCCTGAACCTGAAACATAAAATGAATGCAATTGTTGTTGT
TAACTTGTTTATTGCAGCTTATAATGGTTACAAATAAAGCAATAGCATCACAAATTTCACAAATAAAGCA
TTTTTTTCACTGCATTCTAGTTGTGGTTTGTCCAAACTCATCAATGTATCTTAACGCGTAAATTGTAAGC
GTTAATATTTTGTTAAAATTCGCGTTAAATTTTTGTTAAATCAGCTCATTTTTTAACCAATAGGCCGAAA
TCGGCAAAATCCCTTATAAATCAAAAGAATAGACCGAGATAGGGT
[37 nt withheld, positions 3616-3652]
AAAGAACGTGGACTCCAACGTCAAAGG
[49 nt withheld, positions 3680-3728]
T
[91 nt withheld, positions 3730-3820]
G
[124 nt withheld, positions 3822-3945]
CAGGTGGCACTTTTCGGGGAAATGTGCGCGGAACCCCTATTTGTTTATTTTTCTAAATACATTCAAATAT
GTATCCGCTCATGAGACAATAACCCTGATAAATGCTTCAATAATATTGAAAAAGGAAGAGTCCTGAGGCG
GAAAGAACCAGCTGTGGAATGTGTGTCAGTTAGGGTGTGGAAAGTCCCCAGGCTCCCCAGCAGGCAGAAG
TATGCAAAGCATGCATCTCAATTAGTCAGCAACCAGGTGTGGAAAGTCCCCAGGCTCCCCAGCAGGCAGA
AGTATGCAAAGCATGCATCTCAATTAGTCAGCAACCATAGTCCCGCCCCTAACTCCGCCCATCCCGCCCC
TAACTCCGCCCAGTTCCGCCCATTCTCCGCCCCATGGCTGACTAATTTTTTTTATTTATGCAGAGGCCGA
GGCCGCCTCGGCCTCTGAGCTATTCCAGAAGTAGTGAGGAGGCTTTTTTGGAGGCCTAGGCTTTTGCAAA
GATCGATCAAGAGACAGGATGAGGATCGTTTCGCATGATTGAACAAGATGGATTGCACGCAGGTTCTCCG
GCCGCTTGGGTGGAGAGGCTATTCGGCTATGACTGGGCACAACAGACAATCGGCTGCTCTGATGCCGCCG
TGTTCCGGCTGTCAGCGCAGGGGCGCCCGGTTCTTTTTGTCAAGACCGACCTGTCCGGTGCCCTGAATGA
ACTGCAAGACGAGGCAGCGCGGCTATCGTGGCTGGCCACGACGGGCGTTCCTTGCGCAGCTGTGCTCGAC
GTTGTCACTGAAGCGGGAAGGGACTGGCTGCTATTGGGCGAAGTGCCGGGGCAGGATCTCCTGTCATCTC
ACCTTGCTCCTGCCGAGAAAGTATCCATCATGGCTGATGCAATGCGGCGGCTGCATACGCTTGATCCGGC
TACCTGCCCATTCGACCACCAAGCGAAACATCGCATCGAGCGAGCACGTACTCGGATGGAAGCCGGTCTT
GTCGATCAGGATGATCTGGACGAAGAGCATCAGGGGCTCGCGCCAGCCGAACTGTTCGCCAGGCTCAAGG
CGAGCATGCCCGACGGCGAGGATCTCGTCGTGACCCATGGCGATGCCTGCTTGCCGAATATCATGGTGGA
AAATGGCCGCTTTTCTGGATTCATCGACTGTGGCCGGCTGGGTGTGGCGGACCGCTATCAGGACATAGCG
TTGGCTACCCGTGATATTGCTGAAGAGCTTGGCGGCGAATGGGCTGACCGCTTCCTCGTGCTTTACGGTA
TCGCCGCTCCCGATTCGCAGCGCATCGCCTTCTATCGCCTTCTTGACGAGTTCTTCTGAGCGGGACTCTG
GGGTTCGAAATGACCGACCAAGCGACGCCCAACCTGCCATCACGAGATTTCGATTCCACCGCCGCCTTCT
ATGAAAGGTTGGGCTTCGGAATCGTTTTCCGGGACGCCGGCTGGATGATCCTCCAGCGCGGGGATCTCAT
GCTGGAGTTCTTCGCCCACCCTAGGGGGAGGCTAACTGAAACACGGAAGGAGACAATACCGGAAGGAACC
CGCGCTATGACGGCAATAAAAAGACAGAATAAAACGCACGGTGTTGGGTCGTTTGTTCATAAACGCGGGG
TTCGGTCCCAGGGCTGGCACTCTGTCGATACCCCACCGAGACCCCATTGGGGCCAATACGCCCGCGTTTC
TTCCTTTTCCCCACCCCACCCCCCAAGTTCGGGTGAAGGCCCAGGGCTCGCAGCCAACGTCGGGGCGGCA
GGCCCTGCCATAGCCTCAGGTTACTCATATATACTTTAGATTGATTTAAAACTTCATTTTTAATTTAAAA
GGATCTAGGTGAAGATCCTTTTTGATAATCTCATGACCAAAATCCCTTAACGTGAGTTTTCGTTCCACTG
AGCGTCAGACCCCGTAGAAAAGATCAAAGGATCTTCTTGAGATCCTTTTTTTCTGCGCGTAATCTGCTGC
TTGCAAACAAAAAAACCACCGCTACCAGCGGTGGTTTGTTTGCCGGATCAAGAGCTACCAACTCTTTTTC
CGAAGGTAACTGGCTTCAGCAGAGCGCAGATACCAAATACTGTCCTTCTAGTGTAGCCGTAGTTAGGCCA
CCACTTCAAGAACTCTGTAGCACCGCCTACATACCTCGCTCTGCTAATCCTGTTACCAGTGGCTGCTGCC
AGTGGCGATAAGTCGTGTCTTACCGGGTTGGACTCAAGACGATAGTTACCGGATAAGGCGCAGCGGTCGG
GCTGAACGGGGGGTTCGTGCACACAGCCCAGCTTGGAGCGAACGACCTACACCGAACTGAGATACCTACA
GCGTGAGCTATGAGAAAGCGCCACGCTTCCCGAAGGGAGAAAGGCGGACAGGTATCCGGTAAGCGGCAGG
GTCGGAACAGGAGAGCGCACGAGGGAGCTTCCAGGGGGAAACGCCTGGTATCTTTATAGTCCTGTCGGGT
TTCGCCACCTCTGACTTGAGCGTCGATTTTTGTGATGCTCGTCAGGGGGGCGGAGCCTATGGAAAAACGC
CAGCAACGCGGCCTTTTTACGGTTCCTGGCCTTTTGCTGGCCTTTTGCTCACATGTTCTTTCCTGCGTTA
TCCCCTGATTCTGTGGATAACCGTATTACCGCCATGCAT
